Addgene plasmid #63287: pFusX2-5
Purpose: Encodes RVD positions 4-6 in TALEN assembly
Depositing lab: Stephen Ekker. Depositing organization: Mayo Foundation for Medical Education and Research. Publication: FusX: A rapid one-step TALE assembly system for genome science. Ma AC, McNulty MS, Tanya PL, Jarryd CM, Martinez-Galvez G, Argue DP, Lee HB, Urban MD, Bullard CE, Blackburn PR, Man TK, Clark KJ, Ekker SC. Hum Gene Ther. 2016 Jun;27(6):451-63. doi: 10.1089/hum.2015.172 PubMed 26854857.
Backbone
  Vector backbone: FusX2
  Backbone size w/o insert (bp): 3006
  Vector type: TALEN
Growth in bacteria
  Bacterial resistance: Spectinomycin, 50 μg/mL
  Growth temperature: 37°C
  Growth strain: DH5alpha
  Copy number: High Copy
Gene/Insert
  Gene/Insert name: NI HD NI (alt name: X2_ACA)
  Species: Synthetic
  Mutation: none
  Cloning method: Restriction Enzyme; 5′ cloning site BsaI (destroyed during cloning); 3′ cloning site BsaI (destroyed during cloning)
  Sequencing primers: 5′ pCR8_F1; 3′ pCR8_R1
Terms and licenses: Academic/Nonprofit Terms; Industry Terms: Not Available to Industry
How to cite: pFusX2-5 was a gift from Stephen Ekker (Addgene plasmid # 63287 ; http://n2t.net/addgene:63287 ; RRID:Addgene_63287)
