[The description below was written by a language model from this plasmid's Addgene catalogue record.]
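Description:
pFusX2-5 is a bacterial library plasmid from the FusX system, a one-step method for assembling TALE repeat arrays. It is built on the FusX2 backbone (about 3 kb without insert), is maintained in E. coli as a high-copy plasmid and is selected with spectinomycin. The record lists no origin of replication, promoter or other backbone features. The listed sequencing primers carry pCR8-style names, but the origin of the backbone is not stated.

The insert is a synthetic, pre-assembled trimer of TALE repeats carrying the repeat-variable diresidues NI, HD and NI. Under the standard TALE code, NI recognises adenine and HD recognises cytosine, so the module specifies the triplet ACA, matching its alternative name X2_ACA. The "X2" position designation means this trimer supplies RVD positions 4 to 6 of the final array. The trimer was cloned through BsaI sites that were destroyed in the process, as is typical of Golden Gate cloning with type IIS enzymes, which cut outside their recognition sequence and leave custom overhangs.

The plasmid is not an expression construct. It is one member of a set of positional trimer libraries. To build a TALEN or other TALE fusion against a chosen DNA target, the user picks the plasmid with the appropriate triplet for each position and joins them in order in a single reaction into a receiving vector. The record does not describe the enzyme used to release the module, the other components or the receiving vector.
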