>Addgene plasmid #63287 | pFusX2-5 | depositor partial sequence | sequence record 105092 | pFusX2_ACA
AGTCTTAAGCGTCTCCCTGACCCCGGACCAAGTGGTGGCTATCGCCAGCAACATTGGCGGCAAGCAAGCG
CTCGAAACGGTGCAGCGGCTGTTGCCGGTGCTGTGCCAGGACCATGGCCTGACTCCGGACCAAGTGGTGG
CTATCGCCAGCCACGATGGCGGCAAGCAAGCGCTCGAAACGGTGCAGCGGCTGTTGCCGGTGCTGTGCCA
GGACCATGGCCTGACCCCGGACCAAGTGGTGGCTATCGCCAGCAACATTGGCGGCAAGCAAGCGCTCGAA
ACGGTGCAGCGGCTGTTGCCGGTGCTGTGCCAGGACCATGGCGAGACGTC
