>Addgene plasmid #63287 | pFusX2-5 | depositor partial sequence | sequence record 105093 | FusX2
CGTCTCCCTGACCCCGGACCAAGTGGTGGCTATCGAGACCGGCGCCGCTACGGGCGCGTCCCATTCGCCA
TTCAGGCTGCGCAACTGTTGGGAAGGGCGATCGGTGCGGGCTCTTCGCTATTACGCCAGCTGGCGAAAGG
GGGATGTGCTGCAAGGCGATTAAGTTGGGAACGCCAGGGTTTTCCCAGTCACGACGTTGTAAAACGACGG
CCAGTGAGCGCGCGTAATCGACTCACTATAGGGCGAATTGGGTACCGGGCCCCCCCTCGAGGTCCTCCAG
CTTTTGTTCCCTTTAGTGAGGGTTAATTGCGCGCTTGGCGTAATCATGGTCATAGCTGTTTCCTGTGTGA
AATTGTTATCCGCTCACAATTCCACACAACATACGAGCCGGAAGCATAAAGTGTAAAGCCTGGGGTGCCT
AATGAGTGAGCTAACTCACATTAATTGCGTTGCGCTCACTGCCCGCTTTCCACCGGTGGTCTCTGGCGGC
AAGCAAGCGCTCGAAACGGTGCAGCGGCTGTTGCCGGTGCTGTGCCAGGACCATGGCGAGACGTCTAGAC
CAGCCAGGACAGAAATGCCTCGACTTCGCTGCTACCCAAGGTTGCCGGGTGACGCACACCGTGGAAACGG
ATGAAGGCACGAACCCAGTGGACATAAGCCTGTTCGGTTCGTAAGCTGTAATGCAAGTAGCGTATGCGCT
CACGCAACTGGTCCAGAACCTTGACCGAACGCAGCGGTGGTAACGGCGCAGTGGCGGTTTTCATGGCTTG
TTATGACTGTTTTTTTGGGGTACAGTCTATGCCTCGGGCATCCAAGCAGCAAGCGCGTTACGCCGTGGGT
CGATGTTTGATGTTATGGAGCAGCAACGATGTTACGCAGCAGGGCAGTCGCCCTAAAACAAAGTTAAACA
TTATGAGGGAAGCGGTGATCGCCGAAGTATCGACTCAACTATCAGAGGTAGTTGGCGTCATCGAGCGCCA
TCTCGAACCGACGTTGCTGGCCGTACATTTGTACGGCTCCGCAGTGGATGGCGGCCTGAAGCCACACAGT
GATATTGATTTGCTGGTTACGGTGACCGTAAGGCTTGATGAAACAACGCGGCGAGCTTTGATCAACGACC
TTTTGGAAACTTCGGCTTCCCCTGGAGAGAGCGAGATTCTCCGCGCTGTAGAAGTCACCATTGTTGTGCA
CGACGACATCATTCCGTGGCGTTATCCAGCTAAGCGCGAACTGCAATTTGGAGAATGGCAGCGCAATGAC
ATTCTTGCAGGTATCTTCGAGCCAGCCACGATCGACATTGATCTGGCTATCTTGCTGACAAAAGCAAGAG
AACATAGCGTTGCCTTGGTAGGTCCAGCGGCGGAGGAACTCTTTGATCCGGTTCCTGAACAGGATCTATT
TGAGGCGCTAAATGAAACCTTAACGCTATGGAACTCGCCGCCCGACTGGGCTGGCGATGAGCGAAATGTA
GTGCTTACGTTGTCCCGCATTTGGTACAGCGCAGTAACCGGCAAAATCGCGCCGAAGGATGTCGCTGCCG
ACTGGGCAATGGAGCGCCTGCCGGCCCAGTATCAGCCCGTCATACTTGAAGCTAGACAGGCTTATCTTGG
ACAAGAAGAAGATCGCTTGGCCTCGCGCGCAGATCAGTTGGAAGAATTTGTCCACTACGTGAAAGGCGAG
ATCACCAAGGTAGTCGGCAAATAACCCTCGAGCCACCCATGACCAAAATCCCTTAACGTGAGTTACGCGT
CGTTCCACTGAGCGTCAGACCCCGTAGAAAAGATCAAAGGATCTTCTTGAGATCCTTTTTTTCTGCGCGT
AATCTGCTGCTTGCAAACAAAAAAACCACCGCTACCAGCGGTGGTTTGTTTGCCGGATCAAGAGCTACCA
ACTCTTTTTCCGAAGGTAACTGGCTTCAGCAGAGCGCAGATACCAAATACTGTCCTTCTAGTGTAGCCGT
AGTTAGGCCACCACTTCAAGAACTCTGTAGCACCGCCTACATACCTCGCTCTGCTAATCCTGTTACCAGT
GGCTGCTGCCAGTGGCGATAAGTCGTGTCTTACCGGGTTGGACTCAAGACGATAGTTACCGGATAAGGCG
CAGCGGTCGGGCTGAACGGGGGGTTCGTGCACACAGCCCAGCTTGGAGCGAACGACCTACACCGAACTGA
GATACCTACAGCGTGAGCATTGAGAAAGCGCCACGCTTCCCGAAGGGAGAAAGGCGGACAGGTATCCGGT
AAGCGGCAGGGTCGGAACAGGAGAGCGCACGAGGGAGCTTCCAGGGGGAAACGCCTGGTATCTTTATAGT
CCTGTCGGGTTTCGCCACCTCTGACTTGAGCGTCGATTTTTGTGATGCTCGTCAGGGGGGCGGAGCCTAT
GGAAAAACGCCAGCAACGCGGCCTTTTTACGGTTCCTGGCCTTTTGCTGGCCTTTTGCTCACATGTTCTT
TCCTGCGTTATCCCCTGATTCTGTGGATAACCGTATTACCGCCTTTGAGTGAGCTGATACCGCTCGCCGC
AGCCGAACGACCGAGCGCAGCGAGTCAGTGAGCGAGGAAGCGGAAGAGCGCCCAATACGCAAACCGCCTC
TCCCCGCGCGTTGGCCGATTCATTAATGCAGCTGGCACGACAGGTTTCCCGACTGGAAAGCGGGCAGTGA
GCGCAACGCAATTAATACGCGTACCGCTAGCCAGGAAGAGTTTGTAGAAACGCAAAAAGGCCATCCGTCA
GGATGGCCTTCTGCTTAGTTTGATGCCTGGCAGTTTATGGCGGGCGTCCTGCCCGCCACCCTCCGGGCCG
TTGCTTCACAACGTTCAAATCCGCTCCCGGCGGATTTGTCCTACTCAGGAGAGCGTTCACCGACAAACAA
CAGATAAAACGAAAGGCCCAGTCTTCCGACTGAGCCTTTCGTTTTATTTGATGCCTGGCAGTTCCCTACT
CTCGCGTTAACGCTAGCATGGATGTTTTCCCAGTCACGACGTTGTAAAACGACGGCCAGTCTTAAG
