>Addgene plasmid #63287 | pFusX2-5 | addgene partial sequence | sequence record 111196 | pCR8_R1 5'-cgaaccgaacaggcttatgt-3'
CGTCACCCGGCAACCTTGGGTAGCAGCGAAGTCGAGGCATTTCTGTCCTGGCTGGTCTAGACGTCTCGCC
ATGGTCCTGGCACAGCACCGGCAACAGCCGCTGCACCGTTTCGAGCGCTTGCTTGCCGCCAATGTTGCTG
GCGATAGCCACCACTTGGTCCGGGGTCAGGCCATGGTCCTGGCACAGCACCGGCAACAGCCGCTGCACCG
TTTCGAGCGCTTGCTTGCCGCCATCGTGGCTGGCGATAGCCACCACTTGGTCCGGAGTCAGGCCATGGTC
CTGGCACAGCACCGGCAACAGCCGCTGCACCGTTTCGAGCGCTTGCTTGCCGCCAATGTTGCTGGCGATA
GCCACCACTTGGTCCGGGGTCAGGGAGACGCTTAAGACTGGCCGTCGTTTTACAACGTCGTGACTGGGAA
AACATCCATGCTAGCGTTAACGCGAGAGTAGGGAACTGCCAGGCATCAAATAAAACGAAAGGCTCAGTCG
GAAGACTGGGCCTTTCGTTTTATCTGTTGTTTGTCGGTGAACGCTCTCCTGAGTAGGACAAATCCGCCGG
GAGCGGATTTGAACGTTGTGAAGCAACGGCCCGGAAGGGGTGGCGGGCAGGACGCCCGCCATAAACTGCC
AGGCAT
